>Addgene plasmid #211467 | pHAGE2-EF1a-GFP1-10-IRES-Puro | addgene full sequence | sequence record 417770 | Addgene NGS Result
AGAGAGAGACAGAGACAGATCCATTCGATTAGTGAACGGATCTCGACGGTATCGCCGAATTCACAAATGG
CAGTATTCATCCACAATTTTAAAAGAAAAGGGGGGATTGGGGGGTACAGTGCAGGGGAAAGAATAGTAGA
CATAATAGCAACAGACATACAAACTAAAGAATTACAAAAACAAATTACAAAAATTCAAAATTTTCGGGTT
TATTACAGGGACAGCAGAGATCCAGTTTGGACTAGTCGTGAGGCTCCGGTGCCCGTCAGTGGGCAGAGCG
CACATCGCCCACAGTCCCCGAGAAGTTGGGGGGAGGGGTCGGCAATTGAACCGGTGCCTAGAGAAGGTGG
CGCGGGGTAAACTGGGAAAGTGATGTCGTGTACTGGCTCCGCCTTTTTCCCGAGGGTGGGGGAGAACCGT
ATATAAGTGCAGTAGTCGCCGTGAACGTTCTTTTTCGCAACGGGTTTGCCGCCAGAACACAGGTAAGTGC
CGTGTGTGGTTCCCGCGGGCCTGGCCTCTTTACGGGTTATGGCCCTTGCGTGCCTTGAATTACTTCCACC
TGGCTGCAGTACGTGATTCTTGATCCCGAGCTTCGGGTTGGAAGTGGGTGGGAGAGTTCGAGGCCTTGCG
CTTAAGGAGCCCCTTCGCCTCGTGCTTGAGTTGAGGCCTGGCCTGGGCGCTGGGGCCGCCGCGTGCGAAT
CTGGTGGCACCTTCGCGCCTGTCTCGCTGCTTTCGATAAGTCTCTAGCCATTTAAAATTTTTGATGACCT
GCTGCGACGCTTTTTTTCTGGCAAGATAGTCTTGTAAATGCGGGCCAAGATCTGCACACTGGTATTTCGG
TTTTTGGGGCCGCGGGCGGCGACGGGGCCCGTGCGTCCCAGCGCACATGTTCGGCGAGGCGGGGCCTGCG
AGCGCGGCCACCGAGAATCGGACGGGGGTAGTCTCAAGCTGGCCGGCCTGCTCTGGTGCCTGGCCTCGCG
CCGCCGTGTATCGCCCCGCCCTGGGCGGCAAGGCTGGCCCGGTCGGCACCAGTTGCGTGAGCGGAAAGAT
GGCCGCTTCCCGGCCCTGCTGCAGGGAGCTCAAAATGGAGGACGCGGCGCTCGGGAGAGCGGGCGGGTGA
GTCACCCACACAAAGGAAAAGGGCCTTTCCGTCCTCAGCCGTCGCTTCATGTGACTCCACGGAGTACCGG
GCGCCGTCCAGGCACCTCGATTAGTTCTCGAGCTTTTGGAGTACGTCGTCTTTAGGTTGGGGGGAGGGGT
TTTATGCGATGGAGTTTCCCCACACTGAGTGGGTGGAGACTGAAGTTAGGCCAGCTTGGCACTTGATGTA
ATTCTCCTTGGAATTTGCCCTTTTTGAGTTTGGATCTTGGTTCATTCTCAAGCCTCAGACAGTGGTTCAA
AGTTTTTTTCTTCCATTTCAGGTGTCGTGAAGCGGCCGCATGGGATCCTCCAAAGGAGAAGAACTGTTTA
CCGGTGTTGTGCCAATTTTGGTTGAACTCGATGGTGATGTCAACGGACATAAGTTCTCAGTGAGAGGCGA
AGGAGAAGGTGACGCCACCATTGGAAAATTGACTCTTAAATTCATCTGTACTACTGGTAAACTTCCTGTA
CCATGGCCGACTCTCGTAACAACGCTTACGTACGGAGTTCAGTGCTTTTCGAGATACCCAGACCATATGA
AAAGACATGACTTTTTTAAGTCGGCTATGCCTGAAGGTTACGTGCAAGAAAGAACAATTTCGTTCAAAGA
TGATGGAAAATATAAAACTAGAGCAGTTGTTAAATTTGAAGGAGATACTTTGGTTAACCGCATTGAACTG
AAAGGAACAGATTTTAAAGAAGATGGTAATATTCTTGGACACAAACTCGAATACAATTTTAATAGTCATA
ACGTATACATCACTGCTGATAAGCAAAAGAACGGAATTAAAGCGAATTTCACAGTACGCCATAATGTAGA
AGATGGCAGTGTTCAACTTGCCGACCATTACCAACAAAACACCCCTATTGGAGACGGTCCGGTACTTCTT
CCTGATAATCACTACCTCTCAACACAAACAGTCCTGAGCAAAGATCCAAATGAAAAAGGAACAGGTGGCG
GCGGAAGTTAGCTAGCGCTCTGCAGAAAAAACTCGAGGAGCTGGAACTGGATTCTTAATCTAGAGCTCGA
GGTCGACCAATTCCGGTTATTTTCCACCATATTGCCGTCTTTTGGCAATGTGAGGGCCCGGAAACCTGGC
CCTGTCTTCTTGACGAGCATTCCTAGGGGTCTTTCCCCTCTCGCCAAAGGAATGCAAGGTCTGTTGAATG
TCGTGAAGGAAGCAGTTCCTCTGGAAGCTTCTTGAAGACAAACAACGTCTGTAGCGACCCTTTGCAGGCA
GCGGAACCCCCCACCTGGCGACAGGTGCCTCTGCGGCCAAAAGCCACGTGTATAAGATACACCTGCAAAG
GCGGCACAACCCCAGTGCCACGTTGTGAGTTGGATAGTTGTGGAAAGAGTCAAATGGCTCTCCTCAAGCG
TATTCAACAAGGGGCTGAAGGATGCCCAGAAGGTACCCCATTGTATGGGATCTGATCTGGGGCCTCGGTG
CACATGCTTTACATGTGTTTAGTCGAGGTTAAAAAACGTCTAGGCCCCCCGAACCACGGGGACGTGGTTT
TCCTTTGAAAAACACGATGATAATACCATGACCGAGTACAAGCCCACGGTGCGCCTCGCCACCCGCGACG
ACGTCCCCAGGGCCGTACGCACCCTCGCCGCCGCGTTCGCCGACTACCCCGCCACGCGCCACACCGTCGA
TCCGGACCGCCACATCGAGCGGGTCACCGAGCTGCAAGAACTCTTCCTCACGCGCGTCGGGCTCGACATC
GGCAAGGTGTGGGTCGCGGACGACGGCGCCGCGGTGGCGGTCTGGACCACGCCGGAGAGCGTCGAAGCGG
GGGCGGTGTTCGCCGAGATCGGCCCGCGCATGGCCGAGTTGAGCGGTTCCCGGCTGGCCGCGCAGCAACA
GATGGAAGGCCTCCTGGCGCCGCACCGGCCCAAGGAGCCCGCGTGGTTCCTGGCCACCGTCGGCGTCTCG
CCCGACCACCAGGGCAAGGGTCTGGGCAGCGCCGTCGTGCTCCCCGGAGTGGAGGCGGCCGAGCGCGCCG
GGGTGCCCGCCTTCCTGGAGACCTCCGCGCCCCGCAACCTCCCCTTCTACGAGCGGCTCGGCTTCACCGT
CACCGCCGACGTCGAGGTGCCCGAAGGACCGCGCACCTGGTGCATGACCCGCAAGCCCGGTGCCTGAAGT
AGATGCCGACCGGGATCTATCGATAGATCCTAATCAACCTCTGGATTACAAAATTTGTGAAAGATTGACT
GGTATTCTTAACTATGTTGCTCCTTTTACGCTATGTGGATACGCTGCTTTAATGCCTTTGTATCATGCTA
TTGCTTCCCGTATGGCTTTCATTTTCTCCTCCTTGTATAAATCCTGGTTGCTGTCTCTTTATGAGGAGTT
GTGGCCCGTTGTCAGGCAACGTGGCGTGGTGTGCACTGTGTTTGCTGACGCAACCCCCACTGGTTGGGGC
ATTGCCACCACCTGTCAGCTCCTTTCCGGGACTTTCGCTTTCCCCCTCCCTATTGCCACGGCGGAACTCA
TCGCCGCCTGCCTTGCCCGCTGCTGGACAGGGGCTCGGCTGTTGGGCACTGACAATTCCGTGGTGTTGTC
GGGGAAATCATCGTCCTTTCCTTGGCTGCTCGCCTGTGTTGCCACCTGGATTCTGCGCGGGACGTCCTTC
TGCTACGTCCCTTCGGCCCTCAATCCAGCGGACCTTCCTTCCCGCGGCCTGCTGCCGGCTCTGCGGCCTC
TTCCGCGTCTTCGCCTTCGCCCTCAGACGAGTCGGATCTCCCTTTGGGCCGCCTCCCCGCCTGGTACCTT
TAAGACCAATGACTTACAAGGCAGCTGTAGATCTTAGCCACTTTTTAAAAGAAAAGGGGGGACTGGAAGG
GCTAATTCACTCCCAACGAAGACAAGATCACCTGCAGGACAGGCGCGCCCTGCTTTTTGCTTGTACTGGG
TCTCTCTGGTTAGACCAGATCTGAGCCTGGGAGCTCTCTGGCTAACTAGGGAACCCACTGCTTAAGCCTC
AATAAAGCTTGCCTTGAGTGCTTCAAGTAGTGTGTGCCCGTCTGTTGTGTGACTCTGGTAACTAGAGATC
CCTCAGACCCTTTTAGTCAGTGTGGAAAATCTCTAGCACCCGGGCGATTAAGGAAAGGGCTAGATCATTC
TTGAAGACGAAAGGGCCTCGTGATACGCCTATTTTTATAGGTTAATGTCATGATAATAATGGTTTCTTAG
ACGTCAGGTGGCACTTTTCGGGGAAATGTGCGCGGAACCCCTATTTGTTTATTTTTCTAAATACATTCAA
ATATGTATCCGCTCATGAGACAATAACCCTGATAAATGCTTCAATAATATTGAAAAAGGAAGAGTATGAG
TATTCAACATTTCCGTGTCGCCCTTATTCCCTTTTTTGCGGCATTTTGCCTTCCTGTTTTTGCTCACCCA
GAAACGCTGGTGAAAGTAAAAGATGCTGAAGATCAGTTGGGTGCACGAGTGGGTTACATCGAACTGGATC
TCAACAGCGGTAAGATCCTTGAGAGTTTTCGCCCCGAAGAACGTTTTCCAATGATGAGCACTTTTAAAGT
TCTGCTATGTGGCGCGGTATTATCCCGTGTTGACGCCGGGCAAGAGCAACTCGGTCGCCGCATACACTAT
TCTCAGAATGACTTGGTTGAGTACTCACCAGTCACAGAAAAGCATCTTACGGATGGCATGACAGTAAGAG
AATTATGCAGTGCTGCCATAACCATGAGTGATAACACTGCGGCCAACTTACTTCTGACAACGATCGGAGG
ACCGAAGGAGCTAACCGCTTTTTTGCACAACATGGGGGATCATGTAACTCGCCTTGATCGTTGGGAACCG
GAGCTGAATGAAGCCATACCAAACGACGAGCGTGACACCACGATGCCTGTAGCAATGGCAACAACGTTGC
GCAAACTATTAACTGGCGAACTACTTACTCTAGCTTCCCGGCAACAATTAATAGACTGGATGGAGGCGGA
TAAAGTTGCAGGACCACTTCTGCGCTCGGCCCTTCCGGCTGGCTGGTTTATTGCTGATAAATCTGGAGCC
GGTGAGCGTGGGTCTCGCGGTATCATTGCAGCACTGGGGCCAGATGGTAAGCCCTCCCGTATCGTAGTTA
TCTACACGACGGGGAGTCAGGCAACTATGGATGAACGAAATAGACAGATCGCTGAGATAGGTGCCTCACT
GATTAAGCATTGGTAACTGTCAGACCAAGTTTACTCATATATACTTTAGATTGATTTAAAACTTCATTTT
TAATTTAAAAGGATCTAGGTGAAGATCCTTTTTGATAATCTCATGACCAAAATCCCTTAACGTGAGTTTT
CGTTCCACTGAGCGTCAGACCCCGTAGAAAAGATCAAAGGATCTTCTTGAGATCCTTTTTTTCTGCGCGT
AATCTGCTGCTTGCAAACAAAAAAACCACCGCTACCAGCGGTGGTTTGTTTGCCGGATCAAGAGCTACCA
ACTCTTTTTCCGAAGGTAACTGGCTTCAGCAGAGCGCAGATACCAAATACTGTTCTTCTAGTGTAGCCGT
AGTTAGGCCACCACTTCAAGAACTCTGTAGCACCGCCTACATACCTCGCTCTGCTAATCCTGTTACCAGT
GGCTGCTGCCAGTGGCGATAAGTCGTGTCTTACCGGGTTGGACTCAAGACGATAGTTACCGGATAAGGCG
CAGCGGTCGGGCTGAACGGGGGGTTCGTGCACACAGCCCAGCTTGGAGCGAACGACCTACACCGAACTGA
GATACCTACAGCGTGAGCTATGAGAAAGCGCCACGCTTCCCGAAGGGAGAAAGGCGGACAGGTATCCGGT
AAGCGGCAGGGTCGGAACAGGAGAGCGCACGAGGGAGCTTCCAGGGGGAAACGCCTGGTATCTTTATAGT
CCTGTCGGGTTTCGCCACCTCTGACTTGAGCGTCGATTTTTGTGATGCTCGTCAGGGGGGCGGAGCCTAT
GGAAAAACGCCAGCAACGCGGCCTTTTTACGGTTCCTGGCCTTTTGCTGGCCTTTTGCTCACATGTTCTT
TCCTGCGTTATCCCCTGATTCTGTGGATAACCGTATTACCGCCTTTGAGTGAGCTGATACCGCTCGCCGC
AGCCGAACGACCGAGCGCAGCGAGTCAGTGAGCGAGGAAGCGGAAGAGCGCCCAATACGCAAACCGCCTC
TCCCCGCGCGTTGGCCGATTCATTAATGCAGCAAGCTCATGGCTGACTAATTTTTTTTATTTATGCAGAG
GCCGAGGCCGCCTCGGCCTCTGAGCTATTCCAGAAGTAGTGAGGAGGCTTTTTTGGAGGCCTAGGCTTTT
GCAAAAAGCTCCCCGTGGCACGACAGGTTTCCCGACTGGAAAGCGGGCAGTGAGCGCAACGCAATTAATG
TGAGTTAGCTCACTCATTAGGCACCCCAGGCTTTACACTTTATGCTTCCGGCTCGTATGTTGTGTGGAAT
TGTGAGCGGATAACAATTTCACACAGGAAACAGCTATGACATGATTACGAATTTCACAAATAAAGCATTT
TTTTCACTGCATTCTAGTTGTGGTTTGTCCAAACTCATCAATGTATCTTATCATGTCTGGATCAACTGGA
TAACTCAAGCTAACCAAAATCATCCCAAACTTCCCACCCCATACCCTATTACCACTGCCAATTACCTGTG
GTTTCATTTACTCTAAACCTGTGATTCCTCTGAATTATTTTCATTTTAAAGAAATTGTATTTGTTAAATA
TGTACTACAAACTTAGTAGTTGGAAGGGCTAATTCACTCCCAAAGAAGACAAGATATCCTTGATCTGTGG
ATCTACCACACACAAGGCTACTTCCCTGATTAGCAGAACTACACACCAGGGCCAGGGGTCAGATATCCAC
TGACCTTTGGATGGTGCTACAAGCTAGTACCAGTTGAGCCAGATAAGGTAGAAGAGGCCAATAAAGGAGA
GAACACCAGCTTGTTACACCCTGTGAGCCTGCATGGGATGGATGACCCGGAGAGAGAAGTGTTAGAGTGG
AGGTTTGACAGCCGCCTAGCATTTCATCACGTGGCCCGAGAGCTGCATCCGGAGTACTTCAAGAACTGCT
GATATCGAGCTTGCTACAAGGGACTTTCCGCTGGGGACTTTCCAGGGAGGCGTGGCCTGGGCGGGACTGG
GGAGTGGCGAGCCCTCAGATCCTGCATATAAGCAGCTGCTTTTTGCCTGTACTGGGTCTCTCTGGTTAGA
CCAGATCTGAGCCTGGGAGCTCTCTGGCTAACTAGGGAACCCACTGCTTAAGCCTCAATAAAGCTTGCCT
TGAGTGCTTCAAGTAGTGTGTGCCCGTCTGTTGTGTGACTCTGGTAACTAGAGATCCCTCAGACCCTTTT
AGTCAGTGTGGAAAATCTCTAGCAGTGGCGCCCGAACAGGGACTTGAAAGCGAAAGGGAAACCAGAGGAG
CTCTCTCGACGCAGGACTCGGCTTGCTGAAGCGCGCACGGCAAGAGGCGAGGGGCGGCGACTGGTGAGTA
CGCCAAAAATTTTGACTAGCGGAGGCTAGAAGGAGAGAGATGGGTGCGAGAGCGTCAGTATTAAGCGGGG
GAGAATTAGATCGCGATGGGAAAAAATTCGGTTAAGGCCAGGGGGAAAGAAAAAATATAAATTAAAACAT
ATAGTATGGGCAAGCAGGGAGCTAGAACGATTCGCAGTTAATCCTGGCCTGTTAGAAACATCAGAAGGCT
GTAGACAAATACTGGGACAGCTACAACCATCCCTTCAGACAGGATCAGAAGAACTTAGATCATTATATAA
TACAGTAGCAACCCTCTATTGTGTGCATCAAAGGATAGAGATAAAAGACACCAAGGAAGCTTTAGACAAG
ATAGAGGAAGAGCAAAACAAAAGTAAGACCACCGCACAGCAAGCGGCCGGCCGCTGATCTTCAGACCTGG
AGGAGGAGATATGAGGGACAATTGGAGAAGTGAATTATATAAATATAAAGTAGTAAAAATTGAACCATTA
GGAGTAGCACCCACCAAGGCAAAGAGAAGAGTGGTGCAGAGAGAAAAAAGAGCAGTGGGAATAGGAGCTT
TGTTCCTTGGGTTCTTGGGAGCAGCAGGAAGCACTATGGGCGCAGCGTCAATGACGCTGACGGTACAGGC
CAGACAATTATTGTCTGGTATAGTGCAGCAGCAGAACAATTTGCTGAGGGCTATTGAGGCGCAACAGCAT
CTGTTGCAACTCACAGTCTGGGGCATCAAGCAGCTTCAGGCAAGAATCCTGGCTGTGGAAAGATACCTAA
AGGATCAACAGCTCCTGGGGATTTGGGGTTGCTCTGGAAAACTCATTTGCACCACTGCTGTGCCTTGGAA
TGCTAGTTGGAGTAATAAATCTCTGGAACAGATTTGGAATCACACGACCTGGATGGAGTGGGACAGAGAA
ATTAACAATTACACAAGCTTAATACACTCCTTAATTGAAGAATCGCAAAACCAGCAAGAAAAGAATGAAC
AAGAATTATTGGAATTAGATAAATGGGCAAGTTTGTGGAATTGGTTTAACATAACAAATTGGCTGTGGTA
TATAAAATTATTCATAATGATAGTAGGAGGCTTGGTAGGTTTAAGAATAGTTTTTGCTGTACTTTCTATA
GTGAATAGAGTTAGGCAGGGATATTCACCATTATCGTTTCAGACCCACCTCCCAACCCCGAGGGGACCCG
ACAGGCCCGAAGGAATAGAAGAAGAAGGTGG
Features (pLannotate 1.2.2; 24 found; start..end, strand, type, name):
     87..204     +  misc_feature   cPPT/CTS: central polypurine tract and central termination sequence of HIV-1
    252..1430    +  promoter       EF-1α promoter: strong constitutive promoter for human elongation factor EF-1α
   1449..2087    +  CDS            GFP(1-10): fragment of superfolder GFP consisting of the first 10 β-strands associates with GFP11, the 11th β-strand, to reconstitute fluorescent GFP (Cabantous et al., 2005; Kamiyama et al., 2016)
   2222..2683    +  misc_feature   IRES: internal ribosome entry site (IRES) of the encephalomyocarditis virus (EMCV)
   2688..3287    +  CDS            PuroR: puromycin N-acetyltransferase; pac from Streptomyces alboniger; confers resistance to puromycin
   3322..3910    +  misc_feature   WPRE: woodchuck hepatitis virus posttranscriptional regulatory element
   3905..4015    +  CDS            nef (fragment): NEF_SIVS4 - Experimental evidence at protein level: Swiss-Prot protein existence level 1. Interferes with TCR signaling from the cell membrane. Interacts with CD247/TCRZ (TCR zeta chain) and exert potent down- regulation of cell surface TCR/CD3 complexes. From Simian immunodeficiency virus (isolate F236/smH4) (SIV-sm) (Simian immunodeficiency virus sooty mangabey monkey).
   4058..4238    +  LTR            5' LTR (truncated): truncated 5' long terminal repeat (LTR) from HIV-1
   4371..4475    +  promoter       AmpR promoter: bla
   4476..5336    +  CDS            AmpR: β-lactamase; bla; confers resistance to ampicillin, carbenicillin, and related antibiotics
   5507..6095    +  rep_origin     ori: high-copy-number ColE1/pMB1/pBR322/pUC origin of replication
   6278..6332    +  CDS            lacI (fragment): lac repressor; lacI; The lac repressor binds to the lac operator to inhibit transcription in E. coli. This inhibition can be relieved by adding lactose or isopropyl-β-D-thiogalactopyranoside (IPTG).
   6338..6431    +  rep_origin     SV40 ori (fragment): SV40 origin of replication
   6456..6493    +  CDS            lacI (fragment): lac repressor; lacI; The lac repressor binds to the lac operator to inhibit transcription in E. coli. This inhibition can be relieved by adding lactose or isopropyl-β-D-thiogalactopyranoside (IPTG).
   6506..6527    +  protein_bind   CAP binding site: CAP binding activates transcription in the presence of cAMP. E. coli catabolite activator protein
   6542..6572    +  promoter       lac promoter: promoter for the E. coli lac operon
   6580..6596    +  protein_bind   lac operator: The lac repressor binds to the lac operator to inhibit transcription in E. coli. This inhibition can be relieved by adding lactose or isopropyl-β-D-thiogalactopyranoside (IPTG). lac repressor encoded by lacI
   6630..6713    +  polyA_signal   SV40 poly(A) signal (fragment): SV40 polyadenylation signal
   6880..7209    +  CDS            nef (fragment): NEF_HV1BR - Experimental evidence at protein level: Swiss-Prot protein existence level 1. Extracellular Nef protein targets CD4(+) T-lymphocytes for apoptosis by interacting with CXCR4 surface receptors (PubMed:14990729). From Human immunodeficiency virus type 1 group M subtype B (isolate BRU/LAI) (HIV-1).
   7257..7514    +  LTR            5' LTR (truncated): truncated 5' long terminal repeat (LTR) from HIV-1
   7561..7686    +  misc_feature   HIV-1 Ψ: packaging signal of human immunodeficiency virus type 1
   7670..8008    +  CDS            HIV-1 gag (fragment): gag protein from human immunodeficiency virus 1; gag
   8132..8468    +  ncRNA          RRE: Accession: RF00036 - HIV Rev response element
   8793..42      +  CDS            Rev (fragment) (across the origin): human immunodeficiency virus 1 (HIV-1) Rev protein; rev; enhances nuclear export of unspliced and incompletely spliced viral mRNAs
