[The description below was written by a language model from this plasmid's Addgene catalogue record and pLannotate feature annotations shown in this document.]
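Description:
pHAGE2-EF1a-GFP1-10-IRES-Puro is an 8,851 bp HIV-1-based lentiviral transfer plasmid built on the pHAGE2 backbone for stable expression of the GFP1-10 fragment in mammalian cells. In bacteria it is maintained through a high-copy ColE1/pUC-type origin and selected with ampicillin via the β-lactamase gene. The record specifies a recombination-deficient strain, as is common for plasmids carrying repeated LTR sequences. The viral portion annotated in the sequence includes an LTR followed by the Ψ packaging signal with an adjoining gag fragment, the Rev response element, the cPPT/CTS and a second truncated LTR downstream of the cassette. Together these allow the transcript to be exported, packaged into particles when packaging and envelope functions are supplied in trans, reverse transcribed and integrated. Short nef, Rev, lacI, lac promoter/operator and SV40 fragments are backbone remnants rather than functional payload.

The expression cassette is driven by the strong constitutive human EF-1α promoter. It produces a bicistronic transcript. The synthetic GFP1-10 insert, cloned between NotI and XbaI, encodes the first ten β-strands of superfolder GFP. It is followed by an EMCV IRES that directs translation of puromycin N-acetyltransferase, so puromycin-resistant cells also carry the GFP1-10 transcript. A WPRE downstream enhances transcript processing and expression. GFP1-10 is essentially non-fluorescent on its own and becomes fluorescent only when complemented by the short GFP11 strand. Cell lines made with this vector therefore typically serve as the detector half of a split-GFP system, for visualising GFP11-tagged proteins. The record states only that the plasmid is a lentiviral backbone expressing GFP1-10. No targeting or localisation signal on the fragment is annotated.
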