Addgene plasmid #211467: pHAGE2-EF1a-GFP1-10-IRES-Puro
Purpose: Lentivirus backbone expressing GFP1-10
Depositing lab: Agnel Sfeir. Depositing organization: Memorial Sloan-Kettering Cancer Center. Publication: Mitochondrial DNA breaks activate an integrated stress response to reestablish homeostasis. Fu Y, Sacco O, DeBitetto E, Kanshin E, Ueberheide B, Sfeir A. Mol Cell. 2023 Oct 8:S1097-2765(23)00753-0. doi: 10.1016/j.molcel.2023.09.026. PubMed 37832546.
Backbone
  Vector backbone: pHAGE2
  Backbone size w/o insert (bp): 8125
  Total vector size (bp): 8851
  Vector type: Mammalian Expression, Lentiviral
  Selectable markers: Puromycin
Growth in bacteria
  Bacterial resistance: Ampicillin, 100 μg/mL
  Growth temperature: 30°C
  Growth strain: NEB Stable
  Copy number: Unknown
Gene/Insert
  Gene/Insert name: GFP1-10
  Species: Synthetic
  Insert size (bp): 726
  Promoter: EF-1a
  Cloning method: Restriction Enzyme; 5′ cloning site NotI (not destroyed); 3′ cloning site XbaI (not destroyed)
  Sequencing primers: 5′ CGTCCAGGCACCTCGATTAG; 3′ TCGTCAAGAAGACAGGGCCA
Terms and licenses: Academic/Nonprofit Terms; Industry Terms: Not Available to Industry
How to cite: pHAGE2-EF1a-GFP1-10-IRES-Puro was a gift from Agnel Sfeir (Addgene plasmid # 211467 ; http://n2t.net/addgene:211467 ; RRID:Addgene_211467)
